LOCUS       Exported 7374 bp ds-DNA circular SYN 19-MAY-2021
DEFINITION  Baculoviral transfer vector to express GST-nsp13 (SARS-CoV-2) in
            insect cells.
ACCESSION   .
VERSION     .
KEYWORDS    pLIB_GST-nsp13 (SARS-CoV-2)
SOURCE      synthetic DNA construct
  ORGANISM  synthetic DNA construct
REFERENCE   1 (bases 1 to 7374)
  AUTHORS   Zeng J, Weissmann F, Bertolin AP, Posse V, Canal B, Ulferts R, Wu M,
            Harvey R, Hussain S, Milligan JC, Roustan C, Borg A, McCoy L, Drury
            LS, Kjae S, McCauley J, Howell M, Beale R, Diffley JFX
  TITLE     Identifying SARS-CoV-2 Antiviral Compounds by Screening for Small
            Molecule Inhibitors of Nsp13 Helicase
  JOURNAL   bioRxiv https://www.biorxiv.org/content/10.1101/2021.04.07.438808v1
REFERENCE   2 (bases 1 to 7374)
  AUTHORS   .
  TITLE     Direct Submission
  JOURNAL   Exported May 19, 2021 from SnapGene Server 1.1.58
            http://www.snapgene.com
FEATURES             Location/Qualifiers
     source          1..7374
                     /organism="synthetic DNA construct"
                     /mol_type="other DNA"
     protein_bind    414..447
                     /label=loxP
                     /bound_moiety="Cre recombinase"
                     /note="Cre-mediated recombination occurs in the 8-bp core
                     sequence (GCATACAT)."
     promoter        495..586
                     /gene="polh from Autographa californica"
                     /label=polyhedrin promoter
                     /note="promoter for the baculovirus polyhedrin gene"
     primer_bind     511..528
                     /label=Polyhedrin-F
                     /note="Polyhedrin promoter, forward primer"
     CDS             636..1289
                     /codon_start=1
                     /product="glutathione S-transferase from Schistosoma
                     japonicum"
                     /label=GST
                     /translation="MSPILGYWKIKGLVQPTRLLLEYLEEKYEEHLYERDEGDKWRNKK
                     FELGLEFPNLPYYIDGDVKLTQSMAIIRYIADKHNMLGGCPKERAEISMLEGAVLDIRY
                     GVSRIAYSKDFETLKVDFLSKLPEMLKMFEDRLCHKTYLNGDHVTHPDFMLYDALDVVL
                     YMDPMCLDAFPKLVCFKKRIEAIPQIDKYLKSSKYIAWPLQGWQATFGGGDHPPK"
     primer_bind     1247..1269
                     /label=pGEX 5'
                     /note="pGEX vectors, Glutathione-S-transferase, forward
                     primer"
     CDS             1296..1313
                     /codon_start=1
                     /product="thrombin recognition and cleavage site"
                     /label=thrombin site
                     /translation="LVPRGS"
     polyA_signal    3249..3383
                     /label=SV40 poly(A) signal
                     /note="SV40 polyadenylation signal"
     primer_bind     complement(3286..3305)
                     /label=SV40pA-R
                     /note="SV40 polyA, reverse primer"
     primer_bind     3340..3359
                     /label=EBV-rev
                     /note="SV40 polyA terminator, reverse primer"
     mobile_element  3493..3658
                     /mobile_element_type="transposon:Tn7"
                     /note="mini-Tn7 element (left end of the Tn7 transposon)"
     rep_origin      3842..4296
                     /direction=RIGHT
                     /label=f1 ori
                     /note="f1 bacteriophage origin of replication; arrow
                     indicates direction of (+) strand synthesis"
     primer_bind     complement(3929..3948)
                     /label=F1ori-R
                     /note="F1 origin, reverse primer"
     primer_bind     4138..4159
                     /label=F1ori-F
                     /note="F1 origin, forward primer"
     promoter        4322..4426
                     /gene="bla"
                     /label=AmpR promoter
     CDS             4427..5287
                     /codon_start=1
                     /gene="bla"
                     /product="beta-lactamase"
                     /label=AmpR
                     /note="confers resistance to ampicillin, carbenicillin, and
                     related antibiotics"
                     /translation="MSIQHFRVALIPFFAAFCLPVFAHPETLVKVKDAEDQLGARVGYI
                     ELDLNSGKILESFRPEERFPMMSTFKVLLCGAVLSRIDAGQEQLGRRIHYSQNDLVEYS
                     PVTEKHLTDGMTVRELCSAAITMSDNTAANLLLTTIGGPKELTAFLHNMGDHVTRLDRW
                     EPELNEAIPNDERDTTMPVAMATTLRKLLTGELLTLASRQQLIDWMEADKVAGPLLRSA
                     LPAGWFIADKSGAGERGSRGIIAALGPDGKPSRIVVIYTTGSQATMDERNRQIAEIGAS
                     LIKHW"
     primer_bind     complement(4645..4664)
                     /label=Amp-R
                     /note="Ampicillin resistance gene, reverse primer"
     rep_origin      5458..6046
                     /direction=RIGHT
                     /label=ori
                     /note="high-copy-number ColE1/pMB1/pBR322/pUC origin of
                     replication"
     primer_bind     5947..5966
                     /label=pBR322ori-F
                     /note="pBR322 origin, forward primer"
     primer_bind     6200..6217
                     /label=L4440
                     /note="L4440 vector, forward primer"
     mobile_element  6351..6575
                     /mobile_element_type="transposon:Tn7"
                     /note="mini-Tn7 element (right end of the Tn7 transposon)"
     CDS             complement(6642..7175)
                     /codon_start=1
                     /gene="aacC1"
                     /product="gentamycin acetyltransferase"
                     /label=GmR
                     /note="confers resistance to gentamycin"
                     /translation="MLRSSNDVTQQGSRPKTKLGGSSMGIIRTCRLGPDQVKSMRAALD
                     LFGREFGDVATYSQHQPDSDYLGNLLRSKTFIALAAFDQEAVVGALAAYVLPKFEQPRS
                     EIYIYDLAVSGEHRRQGIATALINLLKHEANALGAYVIYVQADYGDDPAVALYTKLGIR
                     EEVMHFDIDPSTAT"
     promoter        complement(7364..18)
                     /gene="intI1 (promoter lies within the coding sequence)"
                     /label=Pc promoter
                     /note="class 1 integron promoter"
ORIGIN
        1 cgaacaggct tatgtcaact gggtttgtgc cttcatccgt ttccacggtg tgcgtcaccc
       61 ggcaaccttg ggcagcagcg aagtcgaggc atttctgtcc tggctggcga acgagcgcaa
      121 ggtttcggtc tccacgcatc gtcaggcatt ggcggccttg ctgttcttct acggcaaggt
      181 gctgtgcacg gatctgccct tgcttcagga gatcggtaga cctcggccgt cgcggcgctt
      241 gccggtggtg ctgaccccgg atgaagtggt tcgcatcctc ggttttctgg aaggcgagca
      301 tcgtttgttc gcccaggact ctagctatag ttctagtggt tggctacagc tttgtttgta
      361 ctatcaacag gttgaactgc tgatcaacag atcctctacg cggccgcggt accataactt
      421 cgtatagcat acattatacg aagttatctg gttttactag tatcgattcg cgacctactc
      481 cggaatatta atagatcatg gagataatta aaatgataac catctcgcaa ataaataagt
      541 attttactgt tttcgtaaca gttttgtaat aaaaaaacct ataaatattc cggattattc
      601 ataccgtccc accatcgggc gcggatccag ccaccatgtc ccctatacta ggttattgga
      661 aaattaaggg ccttgtgcaa cccactcgac ttcttttgga atatcttgaa gaaaaatatg
      721 aagagcattt gtatgagcgc gatgaaggtg ataaatggcg aaacaaaaag tttgaattgg
      781 gtttggagtt tcccaatctt ccttattata ttgatggtga tgttaaatta acacagtcta
      841 tggccatcat acgttatata gctgacaagc acaacatgtt gggtggttgt ccaaaagagc
      901 gtgcagagat ttcaatgctt gaaggagcgg ttttggatat tagatacggt gtttcgagaa
      961 ttgcatatag taaagacttt gaaactctca aagttgattt tcttagcaag ctacctgaaa
     1021 tgctgaaaat gttcgaagat cgtttatgtc ataaaacata tttaaatggt gatcatgtaa
     1081 cccatcctga cttcatgttg tatgacgctc ttgatgttgt tttatacatg gacccaatgt
     1141 gcctggatgc gttcccaaaa ttagtttgtt ttaaaaaacg tattgaagct atcccacaaa
     1201 ttgataagta cttgaaatcc agcaagtata tagcatggcc tttgcagggc tggcaagcca
     1261 cgtttggtgg tggcgaccat cctccaaaat cggatctggt tccgcgtgga tccgctgttg
     1321 gtgcttgcgt gctgtgcaac tcccagacct ctttgcgttg cggtgcttgt atccgtcgtc
     1381 cattcctgtg ctgcaagtgc tgctacgacc acgtgatctc cacctctcac aagctggtgc
     1441 tgtctgtgaa cccctacgtg tgcaacgctc ctggttgcga cgtgaccgat gtgacccaac
     1501 tgtacctcgg tggcatgtcc tactactgca agtcccacaa gcctccaatc agcttccctc
     1561 tgtgcgctaa cggacaggtg ttcggcctgt acaagaacac ttgcgtgggt tccgacaacg
     1621 tcaccgactt caacgctatc gctacctgcg actggaccaa cgctggcgac tacatcctgg
     1681 ctaacacttg caccgagcgt ctgaagctgt tcgctgctga gactctgaag gctaccgagg
     1741 aaaccttcaa gctgtcctac ggtatcgcca ccgtgcgtga agtgctgtcc gaccgtgaac
     1801 tgcacctgtc ctgggaagtg ggaaagcctc gtcctcctct gaaccgtaac tacgtgttca
     1861 ccggttaccg tgtgaccaag aactccaagg tgcagatcgg cgagtacacc ttcgagaagg
     1921 gcgattacgg cgacgctgtg gtgtaccgtg gtactaccac ctacaagctg aacgtgggcg
     1981 actacttcgt gctgacttcc cacaccgtga tgcccctgtc tgctcctact ctggtgcccc
     2041 aagagcacta cgtgcgtatc accggactgt accccactct gaatatctcc gacgagttct
     2101 cctccaacgt ggccaactac cagaaagtgg gcatgcagaa gtactccaca ctgcagggtc
     2161 cacctggcac cggaaagtcc cacttcgcta tcggactggc tctgtactac ccctccgctc
     2221 gtatcgtgta caccgcttgc tctcacgctg ctgtggacgc tctgtgcgag aaggctctga
     2281 agtacctgcc tatcgacaag tgctcccgta tcatccccgc tcgtgctcgt gtggaatgct
     2341 tcgacaagtt caaagtgaac agcaccctcg agcagtacgt gttctgcacc gtgaacgctc
     2401 tgcccgagac taccgctgac atcgtggtgt tcgacgagat ctccatggct accaactacg
     2461 acctgtctgt ggtcaacgct cgtctgcgtg ctaaacacta cgtgtacatc ggcgaccccg
     2521 ctcagttgcc tgctcctcgt actctgctga ccaagggcac tctggaaccc gagtacttca
     2581 actccgtgtg ccgtctgatg aagactatcg gtcccgacat gttcctggga acctgcagac
     2641 gttgccctgc tgagatcgtg gacaccgtgt ctgctctggt gtacgacaac aagctcaagg
     2701 ctcacaagga caagtccgct cagtgcttca agatgttcta caagggtgtc atcacccacg
     2761 acgtgtcctc cgctatcaac cgtcctcaga tcggtgtcgt gcgcgagttc ctgactcgta
     2821 atcctgcttg gcgcaaggct gtgttcatct ccccttacaa ctcccaaaac gctgtggctt
     2881 ccaagatcct gggcctgcct actcagaccg tggactcctc tcagggttcc gagtacgact
     2941 acgtcatctt cacccagact accgagactg ctcactcctg caacgtgaac cgtttcaacg
     3001 tcgccatcac cagggctaaa gtcggtatcc tgtgcatcat gtccgacagg gacctctacg
     3061 acaagctcca gttcacctcc ttggagatcc ctcgtcgtaa cgtggcgact ctgcagtaaa
     3121 agcttgtcga gaagtactag aggatcataa tcagccatac cacatttgta gaggttttac
     3181 ttgctttaaa aaacctccca cacctccccc tgaacctgaa acataaaatg aatgcaattg
     3241 ttgttgttaa cttgtttatt gcagcttata atggttacaa ataaagcaat agcatcacaa
     3301 atttcacaaa taaagcattt ttttcactgc attctagttg tggtttgtcc aaactcatca
     3361 atgtatctta tcatgtctgg atctgatcac tgcttgagcc tagaagatcc ggctgctaac
     3421 aaagcccgaa aggaagctga gttggctgct gccaccgctg agcaataact atcataaccc
     3481 ctaggagatc cgaaccagat aagtgaaatc tagttccaaa ctattttgtc atttttaatt
     3541 ttcgtattag cttacgacgc tacacccagt tcccatctat tttgtcactc ttccctaaat
     3601 aatccttaaa aactccattt ccacccctcc cagttcccaa ctattttgtc cgcccacagc
     3661 ggggcatttt tcttcctgtt atgtttttaa tcaaacatcc tgccaactcc atgtgacaaa
     3721 ccgtcatctt cggctacttt ttctctgtca cagaatgaaa atttttctgt catctcttcg
     3781 ttattaatgt ttgtaattga ctgaatatca acgcttattt gcagcctgaa tggcgaatgg
     3841 gnnnnnnnnn nnnnnnnnnn nnnnnnnnnn nnnnnnnnnn nnnnnnnnnn nnnnnnnnnn
     3901 nnnnnnnnnn nnnnnnnnnn nnnnnnnnnn nnnnnnnnnn nnnnnnnnnn nnnnnnnnnn
     3961 nnnnncnnnn nnnnnnnnnn nnnnnnnnnn nnnnnnnnnn nnnnnnnnnn nnnnnnnnnn
     4021 nnnnnnnnnn nnnnnnnnnn nnnnnnnnnn nnnnnnnann nnnnnnnnnn nnnnnnnnnn
     4081 nnnnnnnnnn nnnnnnnnnn nnnnnnncct ttgacgttgg agtccacgtt cttaatagtg
     4141 gactcttgtt ccaaactgga acaacactca accctatctc ggtctattct tttgatttat
     4201 aagggatttt gccgatttcg gcctattggt taaaaaatga gctgatttaa caaaaattta
     4261 acgcgaattt taacaaaata ttaacgctta caatttaggt ggcacttttc ggggaaatgt
     4321 gcgcggaacc cctatttgtt tatttttcta aatacattca aatatgtatc cgctcatgag
     4381 acaataaccc tgataaatgc ttcaataata ttgaaaaagg aagagtatga gtattcaaca
     4441 tttccgtgtc gcccttattc ccttttttgc ggcattttgc cttcctgttt ttgctcaccc
     4501 agaaacgctg gtgaaagtaa aagatgctga agatcagttg ggtgcacgag tgggttacat
     4561 cgaactggat ctcaacagcg gtaagatcct tgagagtttt cgccccgaag aacgttttcc
     4621 aatgatgagc acttttaaag ttctgctatg tggcgcggta ttatcccgta ttgacgccgg
     4681 gcaagagcaa ctcggtcgcc gcatacacta ttctcagaat gacttggttg agtactcacc
     4741 agtcacagaa aagcatctta cggatggcat gacagtaaga gaattatgca gtgctgccat
     4801 aaccatgagt gataacactg cggccaactt acttctgaca acgatcggag gaccgaagga
     4861 gctaaccgct tttttgcaca acatggggga tcatgtaact cgccttgatc gttgggaacc
     4921 ggagctgaat gaagccatac caaacgacga gcgtgacacc acgatgcctg tagcaatggc
     4981 aacaacgttg cgcaaactat taactggcga actacttact ctagcttccc ggcaacaatt
     5041 aatagactgg atggaggcgg ataaagttgc aggaccactt ctgcgctcgg cccttccggc
     5101 tggctggttt attgctgata aatctggagc cggtgagcgt gggtctcgcg gtatcattgc
     5161 agcactgggg ccagatggta agccctcccg tatcgtagtt atctacacga cggggagtca
     5221 ggcaactatg gatgaacgaa atagacagat cgctgagata ggtgcctcac tgattaagca
     5281 ttggtaactg tcagaccaag tttactcata tatactttag attgatttaa aacttcattt
     5341 ttaatttaaa aggatctagg tgaagatcct ttttgataat ctcatgacca aaatccctta
     5401 acgtgagttt tcgttccact gagcgtcaga ccccgtagaa aagatcaaag gatcttcttg
     5461 agatcctttt tttctgcgcg taatctgctg cttgcaaaca aaaaaaccac cgctaccagc
     5521 ggtggtttgt ttgccggatc aagagctacc aactcttttt ccgaaggtaa ctggcttcag
     5581 cagagcgcag ataccaaata ctattcttct agtgtagccg tagttaggcc accacttcaa
     5641 gaactctgta gcaccgccta catacctcgc tctgctaatc ctgttaccag tggctgctgc
     5701 cagtggcgat aagtcgtgtc ttaccgggtt ggactcaaga cgatagttac cggataaggc
     5761 gcagcggtcg ggctgaacgg ggggttcgtg cacacagccc agcttggagc gaacgaccta
     5821 caccgaactg agatacctac agcgtgagct atgagaaagc gccacgcttc ccgaagggag
     5881 aaaggcggac aggtatccgg taagcggcag ggtcggaaca ggagagcgca cgagggagct
     5941 tccaggggga aacgcctggt atctttatag tcctgtcggg tttcgccacc tctgacttga
     6001 gcgtcgattt ttgtgatgct cgtcaggggg gcggagccta tggaaaaacg ccagcaacgc
     6061 ggccttttta cggttcctgg ccttttgctg gccttttgct cacatgttct ttcctgcgtt
     6121 atcccctgat tctgtggata accgtattac cgcctttgag tgagctgata ccgctcgccg
     6181 cagccgaacg accgagcgca gcgagtcagt gagcgaggaa gcggaagagc gcctgatgcg
     6241 gtattttctc cttacgcatc tgtgcggtat ttcacaccgc atagaccagc cgcgtaacct
     6301 ggcaaaatcg gttacggttg agtaataaat ggatgccctg cgtaagcggg tgtgggcgga
     6361 caataaagtc ttaaactgaa caaaatagat ctaaactatg acaataaagt cttaaactag
     6421 acagaatagt tgtaaactga aatcagtcca gttatgctgt gaaaaagcat actggacttt
     6481 tgttatggct aaagcaaact cttcattttc tgaagtgcaa attgcccgtc gtattaaaga
     6541 ggggcgtggc caagggcatg gtaaagacta tattcgcggc gttgtgacaa tttaccgaac
     6601 aactccgcgg ccgggaagcc gatctcggct tgaacgaatt gttaggtggc ggtacttggg
     6661 tcgatatcaa agtgcatcac ttcttcccgt atgcccaact ttgtatagag agccactgcg
     6721 ggatcgtcac cgtaatctgc ttgcacgtag atcacataag caccaagcgc gttggcctca
     6781 tgcttgagga gattgatgag cgcggtggca atgccctgcc tccggtgctc gccggagact
     6841 gcgagatcat agatatagat ctcactacgc ggctgctcaa acttgggcag aacgtaagcc
     6901 gcgagagcgc caacaaccgc ttcttggtcg aaggcagcaa gcgcgatgaa tgtcttacta
     6961 cggagcaagt tcccgaggta atcggagtcc ggctgatgtt gggagtaggt ggctacgtct
     7021 ccgaactcac gaccgaaaag atcaagagca gcccgcatgg atttgacttg gtcagggccg
     7081 agcctacatg tgcgaatgat gcccatactt gagccaccta actttgtttt agggcgactg
     7141 ccctgctgcg taacatcgtt gctgctgcgt aacatcgttg ctgctccata acatcaaaca
     7201 tcgacccacg gcgtaacgcg cttgctgctt ggatgcccga ggcatagact gtacaaaaaa
     7261 acagtcataa caagccatga aaaccgccac tgcgccgtta ccaccgctgc gttcggtcaa
     7321 ggttctggac cagttgcgtg agcgcatacg ctacttgcat tacagtttac gaac
//
