[The description below was written by a language model from this plasmid's Addgene catalogue record and the feature table of its GenBank file.]
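Description:
pLIB_GST-nsp13 (SARS-CoV-2) is a 7.4 kb baculoviral transfer vector built on the pLIB backbone of the biGBac system and intended for producing the SARS-CoV-2 nsp13 helicase in insect cells. In E. coli it replicates from a high-copy ColE1/pUC-type origin and is selected with ampicillin through the bla gene; an f1 phage origin is also present. A gentamicin acetyltransferase gene driven by the class 1 integron Pc promoter provides the second marker.

The expression cassette sits between the right and left ends of a mini-Tn7 element, together with the gentamicin marker and a single loxP site. The Autographa californica polyhedrin promoter, a very strong late baculoviral promoter, drives an open reading frame that begins with Schistosoma japonicum glutathione S-transferase followed by a thrombin recognition site. It continues into the nsp13 coding sequence, which the record describes as synthetic and codon-optimised for Spodoptera frugiperda, and which was inserted by Gibson assembly. The nsp13 portion is not annotated as a separate feature in the table, but it presumably occupies the unannotated stretch between the thrombin site and the SV40 polyadenylation signal that terminates the cassette.

According to the depositor, recombinant baculovirus is generated by Tn7 transposition in the Bac-to-Bac manner. The region bounded by the Tn7 ends is moved into a bacmid in a suitable E. coli host, with gentamicin resistance marking the transposed segment, and the bacmid is then used to produce virus for infecting insect cells. The N-terminal GST tag allows glutathione affinity purification, and the thrombin site offers a way to remove the tag. The associated work used the helicase in screens for small-molecule inhibitors of nsp13.
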