Addgene plasmid #169190: pLIB_GST-nsp13 (SARS-CoV-2)
Purpose: Baculoviral transfer vector to express GST-nsp13 (SARS-CoV-2) in insect cells
Depositing lab: John Diffley. Depositing organization: Francis Crick Institute. Publication: Identifying SARS-CoV-2 antiviral compounds by screening for small molecule inhibitors of nsp13 helicase. Zeng J, Weissmann F, Bertolin AP, Posse V, Canal B, Ulferts R, Wu M, Harvey R, Hussain S, Milligan JC, Roustan C, Borg A, McCoy L, Drury LS, Kjaer S, McCauley J, Howell M, Beale R, Diffley JFX. Biochem J. 2021 Jul 16;478(13):2405-2423. doi: 10.1042/BCJ20210201. PubMed 34198322.
Backbone
  Vector backbone: pLIB (biGBac)
  Vector type: Insect Expression
  Selectable markers: Gentamicin
Growth in bacteria
  Bacterial resistance: Ampicillin, 100 μg/mL
  Growth temperature: 37°C
  Growth strain: DH5alpha
  Copy number: Unknown
Gene/Insert
  Gene/Insert name: GST-nsp13 (alt name: SARS-CoV-2 nsp13 helicase)
  Species: Synthetic; SARS-CoV-2
  Mutation: Codon optimised for insect cells (Spodoptera frugiperda)
  Entrez Gene: ORF1ab (a.k.a. GU280_gp01)
  Promoter: Polyhedrin
  Tag / fusion protein: GST (N terminal on insert)
  Cloning method: Gibson Cloning
  Sequencing primers: 5′ TCAACAGGTTGAACTGCTGATC; 3′ GGTGTAGCGTCGTAAGCTAATAC
Terms and licenses: Academic/Nonprofit Terms; Industry Terms: Not Available to Industry
Depositor comments: Baculovirus generation using Tn7 transposition (Bac-to-Bac).
How to cite: pLIB_GST-nsp13 (SARS-CoV-2) was a gift from John Diffley (Addgene plasmid # 169190 ; http://n2t.net/addgene:169190 ; RRID:Addgene_169190)
